>Addgene plasmid #140643 | pSinREP5-iAchSnFR | addgene full sequence | sequence record 292565 | Addgene NGS Result
ATGGAGACAGACACACTCCTGCTATGGGTACTGCTGCTCTGGGTTCCAGGTTCCACTGGTGACAGATCTG
CGAACGACACCGTAGTTGTGGGCTCGATCATCTTTACAGAAGGGATTATCGTCGCAAACATGGTGGCAGA
GATGATTGAGGCGCATACAGACCTTAAGGTGGTTCGCAAACTGAACCTTGGCGGGGTCAACGTTAACTTT
GAAGCCATTAAACGCGGAGGTGCGAATAATGGTATTGACATTTACGTGGAGTACACTGGGCACGGTCTTG
TGGATATTCTGGGGTTCCCGGAGCCGAACGTCTATATCACCGCCGACAAGCAGAAGAACGGCATCAAGGC
GAACTTCAAGATCCGCCACAACGTGGAGGACGGCAGCGTGCAGCTCGCCGACCACTACCAGCAGAACACC
CCCATCGGCGACGGCCCCGTGCTGCTGCCCGACAACCACTACCTGAGCACCCAGTCCGTGCTGAGCAAAG
ACCCCAACGAGAAGCGCGATCACATGGTCCTGCTGGAGTTCGTGACCGCCGCCGGGATCACTCTCGGCAT
GGACGAGCTGTACAAGGGCGGTACCGGAGGGAGCATGAGCAAGGGCGAGGAGCTGTTCACCGGGGTGGTG
CCCATCCTGGTCGAGCTGGACGGCGACGTAAACGGCCACAAGTTCAGCGTGCGCGGCGAGGGCGAGGGCG
ATGCCACCAACGGCAAGCTGACCCTGAAGTTCATCTGCACCACCGGCAAGCTGCCCGTGCCCTGGCCCAC
CCTCGTGACCACCCTGACCTACGGCGTGCAGTGCTTCAGCCGCTACCCCGACCACATGAAGCAGCACGAC
TTCTTCAAGTCCGCCATGCCCGAAGGCTACGTCCAGGAGCGCACCATCAGCTTCAAGGACGACGGCACCT
ACAAGACCCGCGCCGAGGTGAAGTTCGAGGGCGACACCCTGGTGAACCGCATCGAGCTGAAGGGCATCGA
CTTCAAGGAGGACGGCAACATCCTGGGGCACAAGCTGGAGTACAACTTTCCGCCGCCCGCGACTACTGAT
CCAGAAGGTGCATACGAAACCGTGAAGAAGGAGTACAAACGTAAATGGAATATTGTATGGCTCAAACCAC
TGGGATTCAACAATACGTATACGCTTACCGTTAAAGACGAACTGGCGAAACAGTATAACCTTAAAACCTT
CAGTGACTTAGCGAAAATCTCGGATAAGCTGATTCTGGGTGCAACGATGTTCTTTTTAGAAGGGCCCGAT
GGTTACCCAGGCCTGCAAAAACTGTACAATTTCAAATTCAAGCACACCAAAAGCATGGACATGGGTATTC
GCTATACCGCCATTGATAATAACGAAGTTCAGGTAATTGATGCCTGGGCCACTGATGGCTTGCTGGTGAG
CCACAAATTAAAAATTCTGGAGGATGATAAAGCGTTCTTCCCGCCGTATTATGCTGCCCCCATCATCCGT
CAGGATGTCTTAGATAAGCATCCTGAACTGAAGGACGTGCTGAACAAACTCGCGAATCAAATTTCACTGG
AAGAAATGCAGAAACTGAATTACAAGGTGGACGGTGAGGGTCAGGACCCAGCGAAAGTAGCTAAGGAGTT
TTTGAAAGAGAAAGGTTTAATTCTGCAGGTCGACGAACAAAAACTCATCTCAGAAGAGGATCTGAATGCT
GTGGGCCAGGACACGCAGGAGGTCATCGTGGTGCCACACTCCTTGCCCTTTAAGGTGGTGGTGATCTCAG
CCATCCTGGCCCTGGTGGTGCTCACCATCATCTCCCTTATCATCCTCATCATGCTTTGGCAGAAGAAGCC
ACGTTAGGCGGCGTGAGCATGCAGGCCTTGGGCCCAATGATCCGACCAGCAAAACTCGATGTACTTCCGA
GGAACTGATGTGCATAATGCATCAGGCTGGTACATTAGATCCCCGCTTACCGCGGGCAATATAGCAACAC
TAAAAACTCGATGTACTTCCGAGGAAGCGCAGTGCATAATGCTGCGCAGTGTTGCCACATAACCACTATA
TTAACCATTTATCTAGCGGACGCCAAAAACTCAATGTATTTCTGAGGAAGCGTGGTGCATAATGCCACGC
AGCGTCTGCATAACTTTTATTATTTCTTTTATTAATCAACAAAATTTTGTTTTTAACATTTCAAAAAAAA
AAAAAAAAAAAAAAAAAAAAAAAAAAAAGGGGAATTCCTCGATAATTAAGCGGCCGCTCGAGCGGCCGCT
TAATTAATCGAGGGGAATTAATTCTTGAAGACGAAAGGGCCAGGTGGCACTTTTCGGGGAAATGTGCGCG
GAACCCCTATTTGTTTATTTTTCTAAATACATTCAAATATGTATCCGCTCATGAGACAATAACCCTGATA
AATGCTTCAATAATATTGAAAAAGGAAGAGTATGAGTATTCAACATTTCCGTGTCGCCCTTATTCCCTTT
TTTGCGGCATTTTGCCTTCCTGTTTTTGCTCACCCAGAAACGCTGGTGAAAGTAAAAGATGCTGAAGATC
AGTTGGGTGCACGAGTGGGTTACATCGAACTGGATCTCAACAGCGGTAAGATCCTTGAGAGTTTTCGCCC
CGAAGAACGTTTTCCAATGATGAGCACTTTTAAAGTTCTGCTATGTGGCGCGGTATTATCCCGTGTTGAC
GCCGGGCAAGAGCAACTCGGTCGCCGCATACACTATTCTCAGAATGACTTGGTTGAGTACTCACCAGTCA
CAGAAAAGCATCTTACGGATGGCATGACAGTAAGAGAATTATGCAGTGCTGCCATAACCATGAGTGATAA
CACTGCGGCCAACTTACTTCTGACAACGATCGGAGGACCGAAGGAGCTAACCGCTTTTTTGCACAACATG
GGGGATCATGTAACTCGCCTTGATCGTTGGGAACCGGAGCTGAATGAAGCCATACCAAACGACGAGCGTG
ACACCACGATGCCTGTAGCAATGGCAACAACGTTGCGCAAACTATTAACTGGCGAACTACTTACTCTAGC
TTCCCGGCAACAATTAATAGACTGGATGGAGGCGGATAAAGTTGCAGGACCACTTCTGCGCTCGGCCCTT
CCGGCTGGCTGGTTTATTGCTGATAAATCTGGAGCCGGTGAGCGTGGGTCTCGCGGTATCATTGCAGCAC
TGGGGCCAGATGGTAAGCCCTCCCGTATCGTAGTTATCTACACGACGGGGAGTCAGGCAACTATGGATGA
ACGAAATAGACAGATCGCTGAGATAGGTGCCTCACTGATTAAGCATTGGTAACTGTCAGACCAAGTTTAC
TCATATATACTTTAGATTGATTTAAAACTTCATTTTTAATTTAAAAGGATCTAGGTGAAGATCCTTTTTG
ATAATCTCATGACCAAAATCCCTTAACGTGAGTTTTCGTTCCACTGAGCGTCAGACCCCGTAGAAAAGAT
CAAAGGATCTTCTTGAGATCCTTTTTTTCTGCGCGTAATCTGCTGCTTGCAAACAAAAAAACCACCGCTA
CCAGCGGTGGTTTGTTTGCCGGATCAAGAGCTACCAACTCTTTTTCCGAAGGTAACTGGCTTCAGCAGAG
CGCAGATACCAAATACTGTCCTTCTAGTGTAGCCGTAGTTAGGCCACCACTTCAAGAACTCTGTAGCACC
GCCTACATACCTCGCTCTGCTAATCCTGTTACCAGTGGCTGCTGCCAGTGGCGATAAGTCGTGTCTTACC
GGGTTGGACTCAAGACGATAGTTACCGGATAAGGCGCAGCGGTCGGGCTGAACGGGGGGTTCGTGCACAC
AGCCCAGCTTGGAGCGAACGACCTACACCGAACTGAGATACCTACAGCGTGAGCTATGAGAAAGCGCCAC
GCTTCCCGAAGGGAGAAAGGCGGACAGGTATCCGGTAAGCGGCAGGGTCGGAACAGGAGAGCGCACGAGG
GAGCTTCCAGGGGGAAACGCCTGGTATCTTTATAGTCCTGTCGGGTTTCGCCACCTCTGACTTGAGCGTC
GATTTTTGTGATGCTCGTCAGGGGGGCGGAGCCTATGGAAAAACGCCAGCAACGCGAGCTCGTATGGACA
TATTGTCGTTAGAACGCGGCTACAATTAATACATAACCTTATGTATCATACACATACGATTTAGGTGACA
CTATAGATTGACGGCGTAGTACACACTATTGAATCAAACAGCCGACCAATTGCACTACCATCACAATGGA
GAAGCCAGTAGTAAACGTAGACGTAGACCCCCAGAGTCCGTTTGTCGTGCAACTGCAAAAAAGCTTCCCG
CAATTTGAGGTAGTAGCACAGCAGGTCACTCCAAATGACCATGCTAATGCCAGAGCATTTTCGCATCTGG
CCAGTAAACTAATCGAGCTGGAGGTTCCTACCACAGCGACGATCTTGGACATAGGCAGCGCACCGGCTCG
TAGAATGTTTTCCGAGCACCAGTATCATTGTGTCTGCCCCATGCGTAGTCCAGAAGACCCGGACCGCATG
ATGAAATATGCCAGTAAACTGGCGGAAAAAGCGTGCAAGATTACAAACAAGAACTTGCATGAGAAGATTA
AGGATCTCCGGACCGTACTTGATACGCCGGATGCTGAAACACCATCGCTCTGCTTTCACAACGATGTTAC
CTGCAACATGCGTGCCGAATATTCCGTCATGCAGGACGTGTATATCAACGCTCCCGGAACTATCTATCAT
CAGGCTATGAAAGGCGTGCGGACCCTGTACTGGATTGGCTTCGACACCACCCAGTTCATGTTCTCGGCTA
TGGCAGGTTCGTACCCTGCGTACAACACCAACTGGGCCGACGAGAAAGTCCTTGAAGCGCGTAACATCGG
ACTTTGCAGCACAAAGCTGAGTGAAGGTAGGACAGGAAAATTGTCGATAATGAGGAAGAAGGAGTTGAAG
CCCGGGTCGCGGGTTTATTTCTCCGTAGGATCGACACTTTATCCAGAACACAGAGCCAGCTTGCAGAGCT
GGCATCTTCCATCGGTGTTCCACTTGAATGGAAAGCAGTCGTACACTTGCCGCTGTGATACAGTGGTGAG
TTGCGAAGGCTACGTAGTGAAGAAAATCACCATCAGTCCCGGGATCACGGGAGAAACCGTGGGATACGCG
GTTACACACAATAGCGAGGGCTTCTTGCTATGCAAAGTTACTGACACAGTAAAAGGAGAACGGGTATCGT
TCCCTGTGTGCACGTACATCCCGGCCACCATATGCGATCAGATGACTGGTATAATGGCCACGGATATATC
ACCTGACGATGCACAAAAACTTCTGGTTGGGCTCAACCAGCGAATTGTCATTAACGGTAGGACTAACAGG
AACACCAACACCATGCAAAATTACCTTCTGCCGATCATAGCACAAGGGTTCAGCAAATGGGCTAAGGAGC
GCAAGGATGATCTTGATAACGAGAAAATGCTGGGTACTAGAGAACGCAAGCTTACGTATGGCTGCTTGTG
GGCGTTTCGCACTAAGAAAGTACATTCGTTTTATCGCCCACCTGGAACGCAGACCTGCGTAAAAGTCCCA
GCCTCTTTTAGCGCTTTTCCCATGTCGTCCGTATGGACGACCTCTTTGCCCATGTCGCTGAGGCAGAAAT
TGAAACTGGCATTGCAACCAAAGAAGGAGGAAAAACTGCTGCAGGTCTCGGAGGAATTAGTCATGGAGGC
CAAGGCTGCTTTTGAGGATGCTCAGGAGGAAGCCAGAGCGGAGAAGCTCCGAGAAGCACTTCCACCATTA
GTGGCAGACAAAGGCATCGAGGCAGCCGCAGAAGTTGTCTGCGAAGTGGAGGGGCTCCAGGCGGACATCG
GAGCAGCATTAGTTGAAACCCCGCGCGGTCACGTAAGGATAATACCTCAAGCAAATGACCGTATGATCGG
ACAGTATATCGTTGTCTCGCCAAACTCTGTGCTGAAGAATGCCAAACTCGCACCAGCGCACCCGCTAGCA
GATCAGGTTAAGATCATAACACACTCCGGAAGATCAGGAAGGTACGCGGTCGAACCATACGACGCTAAAG
TACTGATGCCAGCAGGAGGTGCCGTACCATGGCCAGAATTCCTAGCACTGAGTGAGAGCGCCACGTTAGT
GTACAACGAAAGAGAGTTTGTGAACCGCAAACTATACCACATTGCCATGCATGGCCCCGCCAAGAATACA
GAAGAGGAGCAGTACAAGGTTACAAAGGCAGAGCTTGCAGAAACAGAGTACGTGTTTGACGTGGACAAGA
AGCGTTGCGTTAAGAAGGAAGAAGCCTCAGGTCTGGTCCTCTCGGGAGAACTGACCAACCCTCCCTATCA
TGAGCTAGCTCTGGAGGGACTGAAGACCCGACCTGCGGTCCCGTACAAGGTCGAAACAATAGGAGTGATA
GGCACACCGGGGTCGGGCAAGTCAGCTATTATCAAGTCAACTGTCACGGCACGAGATCTTGTTACCAGCG
GAAAGAAAGAAAATTGTCGCGAAATTGAGGCCGACGTGCTAAGACTGAGGGGTATGCAGATTACGTCGAA
GACAGTAGATTCGGTTATGCTCAACGGATGCCACAAAGCCGTAGAAGTGCTGTACGTTGACGAAGCGTTC
GCGTGCCACGCAGGAGCACTACTTGCCTTGATTGCTATCGTCAGGCCCCGCAAGAAGGTAGTACTATGCG
GAGACCCCATGCAATGCGGATTCTTCAACATGATGCAACTAAAGGTACATTTCAATCACCCTGAAAAAGA
CATATGCACCAAGACATTCTACAAGTATATCTCCCGGCGTTGCACACAGCCAGTTACAGCTATTGTATCG
ACACTGCATTACGATGGAAAGATGAAAACCACGAACCCGTGCAAGAAGAACATTGAAATCGATATTACAG
GGGCCACAAAGCCGAAGCCAGGGGATATCATCCTGACATGTTTCCGCGGGTGGGTTAAGCAATTGCAAAT
CGACTATCCCGGACATGAAGTAATGACAGCCGCGGCCTCACAAGGGCTAACCAGAAAAGGAGTGTATGCC
GTCCGGCAAAAAGTCAATGAAAACCCACTGTACGCGATCACATCAGAGCATGTGAACGTGTTGCTCACCC
GCACTGAGGACAGGCTAGTGTGGAAAACCTTGCAGGGCGACCCATGGATTAAGCAGCTCACTAACATACC
TAAAGGAAACTTTCAGGCTACTATAGAGGACTGGGAAGCTGAACACAAGGGAATAATTGCTGCAATAAAC
AGCCCCACTCCCCGTGCCAATCCGTTCAGCTGCAAGACCAACGTTTGCTGGGCGAAAGCATTGGAACCGA
TACTAGCCACGGCCGGTATCGTACTTACCGGTTGCCAGTGGAGCGAACTGTTCCCACAGTTTGCGGATGA
CAAACCACATTCGGCCATTTACGCCTTAGACGTAATTTGCATTAAGTTTTTCGGCATGGACTTGACAAGC
GGACTGTTTTCTAAACAGAGCATCCCACTAACGTACCATCCCGCCGATTCAGCGAGGCCGGTAGCTCATT
GGGACAACAGCCCAGGAACCCGCAAGTATGGGTACGATCACGCCATTGCCGCCGAACTCTCCCGTAGATT
TCCGGTGTTCCAGCTAGCTGGGAAGGGCACACAACTTGATTTGCAGACGGGGAGAACCAGAGTTATCTCT
GCACAGCATAACCTGGTCCCGGTGAACCGCAATCTTCCTCACGCCTTAGTCCCCGAGTACAAGGAGAAGC
AACCCGGCCCGGTCGAAAAATTCTTGAACCAGTTCAAACACCACTCAGTACTTGTGGTATCAGAGGAAAA
AATTGAAGCTCCCCGTAAGAGAATCGAATGGATCGCCCCGATTGGCATAGCCGGTGCAGATAAGAACTAC
AACCTGGCTTTCGGGTTTCCGCCGCAGGCACGGTACGACCTGGTGTTCATCAACATTGGAACTAAATACA
GAAACCACCACTTTCAGCAGTGCGAAGACCATGCGGCGACCTTAAAAACCCTTTCGCGTTCGGCCCTGAA
TTGCCTTAACCCAGGAGGCACCCTCGTGGTGAAGTCCTATGGCTACGCCGACCGCAACAGTGAGGACGTA
GTCACCGCTCTTGCCAGAAAGTTTGTCAGGGTGTCTGCAGCGAGACCAGATTGTGTCTCAAGCAATACAG
AAATGTACCTGATTTTCCGACAACTAGACAACAGCCGTACACGGCAATTCACCCCGCACCATCTGAATTG
CGTGATTTCGTCCGTGTATGAGGGTACAAGAGATGGAGTTGGAGCCGCGCCGTCATACCGCACCAAAAGG
GAGAATATTGCTGACTGTCAAGAGGAAGCAGTTGTCAACGCAGCCAATCCGCTGGGTAGACCAGGCGAAG
GAGTCTGCCGTGCCATCTATAAACGTTGGCCGACCAGTTTTACCGATTCAGCCACGGAGACAGGCACCGC
AAGAATGACTGTGTGCCTAGGAAAGAAAGTGATCCACGCGGTCGGCCCTGATTTCCGGAAGCACCCAGAA
GCAGAAGCCTTGAAATTGCTACAAAACGCCTACCATGCAGTGGCAGACTTAGTAAATGAACATAACATCA
AGTCTGTCGCCATTCCACTGCTATCTACAGGCATTTACGCAGCCGGAAAAGACCGCCTTGAAGTATCACT
TAACTGCTTGACAACCGCGCTAGACAGAACTGACGCGGACGTAACCATCTATTGCCTGGATAAGAAGTGG
AAGGAAAGAATCGACGCGGCACTCCAACTTAAGGAGTCTGTAACAGAGCTGAAGGATGAAGATATGGAGA
TCGACGATGAGTTAGTATGGATTCATCCAGACAGTTGCTTGAAGGGAAGAAAGGGATTCAGTACTACAAA
AGGAAAATTGTATTCGTACTTCGAAGGCACCAAATTCCATCAAGCAGCAAAAGACATGGCGGAGATAAAG
GTCCTGTTCCCTAATGACCAGGAAAGTAATGAACAACTGTGTGCCTACATATTGGGTGAGACCATGGAAG
CAATCCGCGAAAAGTGCCCGGTCGACCATAACCCGTCGTCTAGCCCGCCCAAAACGTTGCCGTGCCTTTG
CATGTATGCCATGACGCCAGAAAGGGTCCACAGACTTAGAAGCAATAACGTCAAAGAAGTTACAGTATGC
TCCTCCACCCCCCTTCCTAAGCACAAAATTAAGAATGTTCAGAAGGTTCAGTGCACGAAAGTAGTCCTGT
TTAATCCGCACACTCCCGCATTCGTTCCCGCCCGTAAGTACATAGAAGTGCCAGAACAGCCTACCGCTCC
TCCTGCACAGGCCGAGGAGGCCCCCGAAGTTGTAGCGACACCGTCACCATCTACAGCTGATAACACCTCG
CTTGATGTCACAGACATCTCACTGGATATGGATGACAGTAGCGAAGGCTCACTTTTTTCGAGCTTTAGCG
GATCGGACAACTCTATTACTAGTATGGACAGTTGGTCGTCAGGACCTAGTTCACTAGAGATAGTAGACCG
AAGGCAGGTGGTGGTGGCTGACGTTCATGCCGTCCAAGAGCCTGCCCCTATTCCACCGCCAAGGCTAAAG
AAGATGGCCCGCCTGGCAGCGGCAAGAAAAGAGCCCACTCCACCGGCAAGCAATAGCTCTGAGTCCCTCC
ACCTCTCTTTTGGTGGGGTATCCATGTCCCTCGGATCAATTTTCGACGGAGAGACGGCCCGCCAGGCAGC
GGTACAACCCCTGGCAACAGGCCCCACGGATGTGCCTATGTCTTTCGGATCGTTTTCCGACGGAGAGATT
GATGAGCTGAGCCGCAGAGTAACTGAGTCCGAACCCGTCCTGTTTGGATCATTTGAACCGGGCGAAGTGA
ACTCAATTATATCGTCCCGATCAGCCGTATCTTTTCCTCTACGCAAGCAGAGACGTAGACGCAGGAGCAG
GAGGACTGAATACTGACTAACCGGGGTAGGTGGGTACATATTTTCGACGGACACAGGCCCTGGGCACTTG
CAAAAGAAGTCCGTTCTGCAGAACCAGCTTACAGAACCGACCTTGGAGCGCAATGTCCTGGAAAGAATTC
ATGCCCCGGTGCTCGACACGTCGAAAGAGGAACAACTCAAACTCAGGTACCAGATGATGCCCACCGAAGC
CAACAAAAGTAGGTACCAGTCTCGTAAAGTAGAAAATCAGAAAGCCATAACCACTGAGCGACTACTGTCA
GGACTACGACTGTATAACTCTGCCACAGATCAGCCAGAATGCTATAAGATCACCTATCCGAAACCATTGT
ACTCCAGTAGCGTACCGGCGAACTACTCCGATCCACAGTTCGCTGTAGCTGTCTGTAACAACTATCTGCA
TGAGAACTATCCGACAGTAGCATCTTATCAGATTACTGACGAGTACGATGCTTACTTGGATATGGTAGAC
GGGACAGTCGCCTGCCTGGATACTGCAACCTTCTGCCCCGCTAAGCTTAGAAGTTACCCGAAAAAACATG
AGTATAGAGCCCCGAATATCCGCAGTGCGGTTCCATCAGCGATGCAGAACACGCTACAAAATGTGCTCAT
TGCCGCAACTAAAAGAAATTGCAACGTCACGCAGATGCGTGAACTGCCAACACTGGACTCAGCGACATTC
AATGTCGAATGCTTTCGAAAATATGCATGTAATGACGAGTATTGGGAGGAGTTCGCTCGGAAGCCAATTA
GGATTACCACTGAGTTTGTCACCGCATATGTAGCTAGACTGAAAGGCCCTAAGGCCGCCGCACTATTTGC
AAAGACGTATAATTTGGTCCCATTGCAAGAAGTGCCTATGGATAGATTCGTCATGGACATGAAAAGAGAC
GTGAAAGTTACACCAGGCACGAAACACACAGAAGAAAGACCGAAAGTACAAGTGATACAAGCCGCAGAAC
CCCTGGCGACTGCTTACTTATGCGGGATTCACCGGGAATTAGTGCGTAGGCTTACGGCCGTCTTGCTTCC
AAACATTCACACGCTTTTTGACATGTCGGCGGAGGATTTTGATGCAATCATAGCAGAACACTTCAAGCAA
GGCGACCCGGTACTGGAGACGGATATCGCATCATTCGACAAAAGCCAAGACGACGCTATGGCGTTAACCG
GTCTGATGATCTTGGAGGACCTGGGTGTGGATCAACCACTACTCGACTTGATCGAGTGCGCCTTTGGAGA
AATATCATCCACCCATCTACCTACGGGTACTCGTTTTAAATTCGGGGCGATGATGAAATCCGGAATGTTC
CTCACACTTTTTGTCAACACAGTTTTGAATGTCGTTATCGCCAGCAGAGTACTAGAAGAGCGGCTTAAAA
CGTCCAGATGTGCAGCGTTCATTGGCGACGACAACATCATACATGGAGTAGTATCTGACAAAGAAATGGC
TGAGAGGTGCGCCACCTGGCTCAACATGGAGGTTAAGATCATCGACGCAGTCATCGGTGAGAGACCACCT
TACTTCTGCGGCGGATTTATCTTGCAAGATTCGGTTACTTCCACAGCGTGCCGCGTGGCGGATCCCCTGA
AAAGGCTGTTTAAGTTGGGTAAACCGCTCCCAGCCGACGACGAGCAAGACGAAGACAGAAGACGCGCTCT
GCTAGATGAAACAAAGGCGTGGTTTAGAGTAGGTATAACAGGCACTTTAGCAGTGGCCGTGACGACCCGG
TATGAGGTAGACAATATTACACCTGTCCTACTGGCATTGAGAACTTTTGCCCAGAGCAAAAGAGCATTCC
AAGCCATCAGAGGGGAAATAAAGCATCTCTACGGTGGTCCTAAATAGTCAGCATAGTACATTTCATCTGA
CTAATACCACAACACCACCACCTCTAGCGCTACCGGACTCAGATCTCGAGCTCAAGCTTCGAATTCGGCT
TGGGGATATCCACC
Features (pLannotate 1.2.2; 9 found; start..end, strand, type, name):
      1..63      +  sig_peptide    Igκ leader: leader sequence from mouse immunoglobulin κ light chain
    307..1026    +  CDS            cEGFP: cEGFP is a basic (constitutively fluorescent) green fluorescent protein published in 2008, derived from Aequorea victoria.
   1678..1824    +  CDS            PDGFRβ TM domain: transmembrane domain from platelet derived growth factor receptor beta
   2307..2411    +  promoter       AmpR promoter: bla
   2412..3272    +  CDS            AmpR: β-lactamase; bla; confers resistance to ampicillin, carbenicillin, and related antibiotics
   3443..4031    +  rep_origin     ori: high-copy-number ColE1/pMB1/pBR322/pUC origin of replication
   4119..4137    +  promoter       SP6 promoter: promoter for bacteriophage SP6 RNA polymerase
   4196..11734   +  CDS            POLN_SINDV: Experimental evidence at protein level: Swiss-Prot protein existence level 1. [RNA-directed RNA polymerase nsP4]: RNA dependent RNA polymerase (PubMed:8107248, PubMed:7517863, PubMed:19036396). Replicates genomic and antigenomic RNA by recognizing replications specific signals. The early replication complex formed by the polyprotein P123 and nsP4 synthesizes minus-strand RNAs (PubMed:8107248, PubMed:7517863, PubMed:2529379). The late replication complex composed of fully processed nsP1-nsP4 is responsible for the production of genomic and subgenomic plus-strand RNAs (PubMed:8107248, PubMed:751
  11784..11826   +  misc_feature   MCS (fragment): multiple cloning site
