[The description below was written by a language model from this plasmid's Addgene catalogue record and pLannotate feature annotations shown in this document.]
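Description:
pSinREP5-iAchSnFR is a Sindbis virus replicon plasmid built on the pSinREP5 backbone and carrying a genetically encoded fluorescent acetylcholine sensor (insert recorded as "Ach sensor V9"). It is catalogued as a mammalian expression vector of roughly 11.8 kb. In bacteria it is maintained through a high-copy ColE1/pUC-type origin and selected with ampicillin via the bla gene under its own promoter.

The viral portion begins with a bacteriophage SP6 promoter, which allows the replicon RNA to be made by in vitro transcription rather than driving expression directly in mammalian cells. Downstream lies the long open reading frame for the Sindbis nonstructural polyprotein (nsP1–nsP4), which supplies the RNA-dependent RNA polymerase activity that copies the replicon and produces genomic and subgenomic plus-strand RNAs. A fragment of the multiple cloning site follows, and in the circular map the sensor insert sits immediately after it. This is the position where replicons of this type usually express a transgene from a subgenomic promoter, although that promoter is not annotated in the feature table. No viral structural genes are annotated, so packaging into particles would presumably need them supplied separately; the record does not describe this.

The annotated sensor cassette opens with a mouse Igκ leader peptide for entry into the secretory pathway. It contains a GFP-derived segment (annotated as cEGFP) and ends with the PDGFRβ transmembrane domain, an arrangement that displays the sensor on the outer cell surface. The stretches of the insert flanking the GFP segment are unannotated and presumably encode the ligand-binding portion, which the record does not identify. The stated purpose is Sindbis-mediated delivery of the acetylcholine sensor, and the associated publication concerns in vivo detection of acetylcholine.
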