Addgene plasmid #140643: pSinREP5-iAchSnFR
Purpose: Acetylcholine sensor for sindbis virus
Depositing lab: J. Julius Zhu. Depositing organization: University of Virginia. Publication: A fast genetically encoded fluorescent sensor for faithful in vivo acetylcholine detection in mice, fish, worms and flies. Borden PM, Zhang P, Shivange AV, Marvin JS, Cichon J, Dan C, Podgorski K, Figueiredo A, Novak O, Tanimoto M, Shigetomi E, Lobas MA, Kim H, Zhu PK, Zhang Y, Zheng WS, Fan C, Wang G, Xiang B, Gan L, Zhang G, Guo K, Lin L, Cai Y, Yee AG, Aggarwal A, Ford CP, Rees DC, Dietrich D, Khakh BS, Dittman JS, Gan W, Koyama M, Jayaraman V, Cheer JF, Lester HA, Zhu JJ, Looger LL. bioRxiv 2020 10.1101/2020.02.07.939504.
Backbone
  Vector backbone: pSinREP5
  Backbone size w/o insert (bp): 9951
  Total vector size (bp): 11826
  Vector type: Mammalian Expression
Growth in bacteria
  Bacterial resistance: Ampicillin, 100 μg/mL
  Growth temperature: 37°C
  Growth strain: NEB Stable
  Copy number: Unknown
Gene/Insert
  Gene/Insert name: Ach sensor V9
  Insert size (bp): 1844
  Promoter: SP6
  Cloning method: Gibson Cloning
  Sequencing primers: 5′ AGCATAGTACATTTCATCTG
Terms and licenses: Academic/Nonprofit Terms; Industry Terms: Not Available to Industry
How to cite: pSinREP5-iAchSnFR was a gift from J. Julius Zhu (Addgene plasmid # 140643 ; http://n2t.net/addgene:140643 ; RRID:Addgene_140643)
